Addgene plasmid #209463: EC70202
Depositing lab: Wendy Harwood & Cristobal Uauy. Publication: An optimised CRISPR Cas9 and Cas12a mutagenesis toolkit for Barley and Wheat. Lawrenson T, Clarke M, Kirby R, Forner M, Steuernagel B, Brown JKM, Harwood W. Plant Methods. 2024 Aug 13;20(1):123. doi: 10.1186/s13007-024-01234-y. PubMed 39138524.
Backbone
  Vector backbone: Unknown
  Vector type: CRISPR
  Selectable markers: LacZ
Growth in bacteria
  Bacterial resistance: Ampicillin, 100 μg/mL
  Growth temperature: 37°C
  Growth strain: DH5alpha
  Copy number: High Copy
Gene/Insert
  Gene/Insert name: Cas9 sgRNA
  Species: Steptococcus pyogenes
  Promoter: TaU6
  Cloning method: Restriction Enzyme; 5′ cloning site unknown (unknown if destroyed)
Terms and licenses: Academic/Nonprofit Terms; Industry Terms: Not Available to Industry
Depositor comments: GoldeGate level 1 position 1
How to cite: EC70202 was a gift from Wendy Harwood & Cristobal Uauy (Addgene plasmid # 209463 ; http://n2t.net/addgene:209463 ; RRID:Addgene_209463)
