[The description below was written by a language model from this plasmid's Addgene catalogue record and pLannotate feature annotations shown in this document.]
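Description:
EC70202 is a Golden Gate level 1, position 1 module from a CRISPR mutagenesis toolkit developed for barley and wheat, designed to carry a Streptococcus pyogenes Cas9 single guide RNA expression unit. The catalogue lists the backbone as unknown, but the annotated 5,437 nt sequence shows the architecture typical of binary-style level 1 acceptors: nopaline-type left and right T-DNA border repeats flanking the cargo region, a high-copy ColE1/pUC origin for propagation in E. coli, and the broad-host-range incP oriV together with its trfA replication initiator gene, which in principle allow maintenance in Agrobacterium. Bacterial selection is by ampicillin through the bla gene and its native promoter.

Between the borders, the record gives a wheat U6 (TaU6) promoter as the driver of the sgRNA; this RNA polymerase III promoter is not picked up in the feature table, though it would fit the unannotated stretch between the left border and the lac elements. What is annotated there is a lacZα cassette (CAP site, lac promoter and operator, pUC multiple cloning site, lacZα fragment) lying immediately upstream of the Cas9 gRNA scaffold. This arrangement, along with LacZ being listed as the selectable marker, suggests that the lacZα cassette is a placeholder to be replaced by a target-specific spacer, with blue/white screening identifying recombinants, although the record does not state the cloning enzyme or sites. Short fragments annotated as TetR, lacI, bom and attB2 appear to be backbone remnants or incidental matches. The finished guide unit would normally be assembled with Cas9 and plant selection modules into a higher-level construct for cereal genome editing.
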