Features (pLannotate 1.2.2; 17 found; start..end, strand, type, name):
     25..49      +  misc_feature   RB T-DNA repeat: right border repeat from nopaline C58 T-DNA
    161..181     -  CDS            TetR (fragment): tetracycline resistance regulatory protein; tetR
    208..1353    -  CDS            trfA: TRFA_ECOLX - Experimental evidence at protein level: Swiss-Prot protein existence level 1. Also involved in plasmid copy number control, promoting intermolecular coupling of protein bound iterons at oriV, which inhibits replication initiation. From Escherichia coli.
   1689..2277    -  rep_origin     ori: high-copy-number ColE1/pMB1/pBR322/pUC origin of replication
   2448..3308    -  CDS            AmpR: β-lactamase; bla; confers resistance to ampicillin, carbenicillin, and related antibiotics
   3309..3413    -  promoter       AmpR promoter: bla
   3500..4131    -  rep_origin     oriV: incP origin of replication
   4223..4247    +  misc_feature   LB T-DNA repeat: left border repeat from nopaline C58 T-DNA
   4712..4754    +  CDS            lacI (fragment): lac repressor; lacI; The lac repressor binds to the lac operator to inhibit transcription in E. coli. This inhibition can be relieved by adding lactose or isopropyl-β-D-thiogalactopyranoside (IPTG).
   4767..4788    +  protein_bind   CAP binding site: CAP binding activates transcription in the presence of cAMP. E. coli catabolite activator protein
   4803..4833    +  promoter       lac promoter: promoter for the E. coli lac operon
   4841..4857    +  protein_bind   lac operator: The lac repressor binds to the lac operator to inhibit transcription in E. coli. This inhibition can be relieved by adding lactose or isopropyl-β-D-thiogalactopyranoside (IPTG). lac repressor encoded by lacI
   4894..4950    -  misc_feature   MCS: pUC18/19 multiple cloning site
   4947..5104    +  CDS            lacZα (fragment): LacZα fragment of β-galactosidase; lacZ fragment
   5110..5209    -  misc_feature   bom (fragment): basis of mobility region from pBR322
   5297..5372    +  misc_RNA       gRNA scaffold: guide RNA scaffold for the Streptococcus pyogenes CRISPR/Cas9 system
   5384..5405    -  protein_bind   attB2 (fragment): mutant version of attB; recombination site for the Gateway® BP reaction BP Clonase™
>Addgene plasmid #209463 | EC70202 | addgene full sequence | sequence record 413855 | Addgene NGS Result
GAAGTGGTTTAAACTATCAGTGTTTGACAGGATATATTGGCGGGTAAACCTAAGAGAAAAGAGCGTTTAT
TAGAATAATCGGATATTTAAAAGGGCGTGAAAAGGTTTATCCGTTCGTCCATTTGTATGTGCATGCCAAC
CACAGGGTTCCCCAGATCAGGCGCTGGCTGCTGAACCCCCAGCCGGAACTGACCCCACAAGGCCCTAGCG
TTTGCAATGCACCAGGTCATCATTGACCCAGGCGTGTTCCACCAGGCCGCTGCCTCGCAACTCTTCGCAG
GCTTCGCCGACCTGCTCGCGCCACTTCTTCACGCGGGTGGAATCCGATCCGCACATGAGGCGGAAGGTTT
CCAGCTTGAGCGGGTACGGCTCCCGGTGCGAGCTGAAATAGTCGAACATCCGTCGGGCCGTCGGCGACAG
CTTGCGGTACTTCTCCCATATGAATTTCGTGTAGTGGTCGCCAGCAAACAGCACGACGATTTCCTCGTCG
ATCAGGACCTGGCAACGGGACGTTTTCTTGCCACGGTCCAGGACGCGGAAGCGGTGCAGCAGCGACACCG
ATTCCAGGTGCCCAACGCGGTCGGACGTGAAGCCCATCGCCGTCGCCTGTAGGCGCGACAGGCATTCCTC
GGCCTTCGTGTAATACCGGCCATTGATCGACCAGCCCAGGTCCTGGCAAAGCTCGTAGAACGTGAAGGTG
ATCGGCTCGCCGATAGGGGTGCGCTTCGCGTACTCCAACACCTGCTGCCACACCAGTTCGTCATCGTCGG
CCCGCAGCTCGACGCCGGTGTAGGTGATCTTCACGTCCTTGTTGACGTGGAAAATGACCTTGTTTTGCAG
CGCCTCGCGCGGGATTTTCTTGTTGCGCGTGGTGAACAGGGCAGAGCGGGCCGTGTCGTTTGGCATCGCT
CGCATCGTGTCCGGCCACGGCGCAATATCGAACAAGGAAAGCTGCATTTCCTTGATCTGCTGCTTCGTGT
GTTTCAGCAACGCGGCCTGCTTGGCCTCGCTGACCTGTTTTGCCAGGTCCTCGCCGGCGGTTTTTCGCTT
CTTGGTCGTCATAGTTCCTCGCGTGTCGATGGTCATCGACTTCGCCAAACCTGCCGCCTCCTGTTCAAGA
CGACGCGAACGCTCCACGGCGGCCGATGGCGCGGGCAGGGCAGGGGGAGCCAGTTGCACGCTGTCGCGCT
CGATCTTGGCCGTAGCTTGCTGGACCATCGAGCCGACGGACTGGAAGGTTTCGCGGGGCGCACGCATGAC
GGTGCGGCTTGCGATGGTTTCGGCATCCTCGGCGGAAAACCCCGCGTCGATCAGTTCTTGCCTGTATGCC
TTCCGGTCAAACGTCCGATTCATTCACCCTCCTTGCGGGATTGCCCCGACTCACGCCGGGGCAATGTGCC
CTTATTCCTGATTTGACCCGCCTGGTGCCTTGGTGTCCAGATAATCCACCTTATCGGCAATGAAGTCGGT
CCCGTAGACCGTCTGGCCGTCCTTCTCGTACTTGGTATTCCGAATCTTGCCCTGCACGAATACCAGCGAC
CCCTTGCCCAAATACTTGCCGTGGGCCTCGGCCTGAGAGCCAAAACACTTGATGCGGAAGAAGTCGGTGC
GCTCCTGCTTGTCGCCGGCATCGTTGCGCCACATCTAGGATCTGCCAGGAACCGTAAAAAGGCCGCGTTG
CTGGCGTTTTTCCATAGGCTCCGCCCCCCTGACGAGCATCACAAAAATCGACGCTCAAGTCAGAGGTGGC
GAAACCCGACAGGACTATAAAGATACCAGGCGTTTCCCCCTGGAAGCTCCCTCGTGCGCTCTCCTGTTCC
GACCCTGCCGCTTACCGGATACCTGTCCGCCTTTCTCCCTTCGGGAAGCGTGGCGCTTTCTCATAGCTCA
CGCTGTAGGTATCTCAGTTCGGTGTAGGTCGTTCGCTCCAAGCTGGGCTGTGTGCACGAACCCCCCGTTC
AGCCCGACCGCTGCGCCTTATCCGGTAACTATCGTCTTGAGTCCAACCCGGTAAGACACGACTTATCGCC
ACTGGCAGCAGCCACTGGTAACAGGATTAGCAGAGCGAGGTATGTAGGCGGTGCTACAGAGTTCTTGAAG
TGGTGGCCTAACTACGGCTACACTAGAAGAACAGTATTTGGTATCTGCGCTCTGCTGAAGCCAGTTACCT
TCGGAAAAAGAGTTGGTAGCTCTTGATCCGGCAAACAAACCACCGCTGGTAGCGGTGGTTTTTTTGTTTG
CAAGCAGCAGATTACGCGCAGAAAAAAAGGATCTCAAGAAGATCCTTTGATCTTTTCTACGGGGTCTGAC
GCTCAGTGGAACGAAAACTCACGTTAAGGGATTTTGGTCATGAGATTATCAAAAAGGATCTTCACCTAGA
TCCTTTTAAATTAAAAATGAAGTTTTAAATCAATCTAAAGTATATATGAGTAAACTTGGTCTGACAGTTA
CCAATGCTTAATCAGTGAGGCACCTATCTCAGCGATCTGTCTATTTCGTTCATCCATAGTTGCCTGACTC
CCCGTCGTGTAGATAACTACGATACGGGAGGGCTTACCATCTGGCCCCAGTGCTGCAATGATACCGCGAG
AACCACGCTCACCGGCTCCAGATTTATCAGCAATAAACCAGCCAGCCGGAAGGGCCGAGCGCAGAAGTGG
TCCTGCAACTTTATCCGCCTCCATCCAGTCTATTAATTGTTGCCGGGAAGCTAGAGTAAGTAGTTCGCCA
GTTAATAGTTTGCGCAACGTTGTTGCCATTGCTACAGGCATCGTGGTGTCACGCTCGTCGTTTGGTATGG
CTTCATTCAGCTCCGGTTCCCAACGATCAAGGCGAGTTACATGATCCCCCATGTTGTGCAAAAAAGCGGT
TAGCTCCTTCGGTCCTCCGATCGTTGTCAGAAGTAAGTTGGCCGCAGTGTTATCACTCATGGTTATGGCA
GCACTGCATAATTCTCTTACTGTCATGCCATCCGTAAGATGCTTTTCTGTGACTGGTGAGTACTCAACCA
AGTCATTCTGAGAATAGTGTATGCGGCGACCGAGTTGCTCTTGCCCGGCGTCAATACGGGATAATACCGC
GCCACATAGCAGAACTTTAAAAGTGCTCATCATTGGAAAACGTTCTTCGGGGCGAAAACTCTCAAGGATC
TTACCGCTGTTGAGATCCAGTTCGATGTAACCCACTCGTGCACCCAACTGATCTTCAGCATCTTTTACTT
TCACCAGCGTTTCTGGGTGAGCAAAAACAGGAAGGCAAAATGCCGCAAAAAAGGGAATAAGGGCGACACG
GAAATGTTGAATACTCATACTCTTCCTTTTTCAATATTATTGAAGCATTTATCAAGGTTATTGTCTCATG
AGCGGATACATATTTGAATGTATTTAGAAAAATAAACAAATAGGGGTTCCGCGCACGAATTGGCCAGCGC
TGCCATTTTTGGGGTGAGGCCGTTCGCGGCCGAGGGGCGCAGCCCCTGGGGGGATGGGAGGCCCGCGTTA
GCGGGCCGGGAGGGTTCGAGAAGGGGGGGCACCCCCCTTCGGCGTGCGCGGTCACGCGCACAGGGCGCAG
CCCTGGTTAAAAACAAGGTTTATAAATATTGGTTTAAAAGCAGGTTAAAAGACAGGTTAGCGGTGGCCGA
AAAACGGGCGGAAACCCTTGCAAATGCTGGATTTTCTGCCTGTGGACAGCCCCTCAAATGTCAATAGGTG
CGCCCCTCATCTGTCAGCACTCTGCCCCTCAAGTGTCAAGGATCGCGCCCCTCATCTGTCAGTAGTCGCG
CCCCTCAAGTGTCAATACCGCAGGGCACTTATCCCCAGGCTTGTCCACATCATCTGTGGGAAACTCGCGT
AAAATCAGGCGTTTTCGCCGATTTGCGAGGCTGGCCAGCTCCACGTCGCCGGCCGAAATCGAGCCTGCCC
CTCATCTGTCAACGCCGCGCCGGGTGAGTCGGCCCCTCAAGTGTCAACGTCCGCCCCTCATCTGTCAGTG
AGGGCCAAGTTTTCCGCGAGGTATCCACAACGCCGGCGGCCGCGGTGTCTCGCACACGGCTTCGACGGCG
TTTCTGGCGCGTTTGCAGGGCCATAGACGGCCGCCAGCCCAGCGGCGAGGGCAACCAGCCCGGTGAGCGT
CGCAAAGGAGATCCTGATCTGACTGATGGGCTGCCTGTATCGAGTGGTGATTTTGTGCCGAGCTGCCGGT
CGGGGAGCTGTTGGCTGGCTGGTGGCAGGATATATTGTGGTGTAAACAAATTGACGCTTAGACAACTTAA
TAACACATTGCGGACGTTTTTAATGTACTGGGGTGGATGCAGTGGGCCCCACTCTGCTTGAAGACAATGC
CGACCAAGCCCGTTATTCTGACAGTTCTGGTGCTCAACACATTTATATTTATCAAGGAGCACATTGTTAC
TCACTGCTAGGAGGGAATCGAACTAGGAATATTGATCAGAGGAACTACGAGAGAGCTGAAGATAACTGCC
CTCTAGCTCTCACTGATCTGGGTCGCATAGTGAGATGCAGCCCACGTGAGTTCAGCAACGGTCTAGCGCT
GGGCTTTTAGGCCCGCATGATCGGGCTTTTGTCGGGTGGTCGACGTGTTCACGATTGGGGAGAGCAACGC
AGCAGTTCCTCTTAGTTTAGTCCCACCTCGCCTGTCCAGCAGAGTTCTGACCGGTTTATAAACTCGCTTG
CTGCATCAGACTTGTGAGACCGCAGCTGGCACGACAGGTTTCCCGACTGGAAAGCGGGCAGTGAGCGCAA
CGCAATTAATGTGAGTTAGCTCACTCATTAGGCACCCCAGGCTTTACACTTTATGCTTCCGGCTCGTATG
TTGTGTGGAATTGTGAGCGGATAACAATTTCACACAGGAAACAGCTATGACCATGATTACGCCAAGCTTG
CATGCCTGCAGGTCGACTCTAGAGGATCCCCGGGTACCGAGCTCGAATTCACTGGCCGTCGTTTTACAAC
GTCGTGACTGGGAAAACCCTGGCGTTACCCAACTTAATCGCCTTGCAGCACATCCCCCTTTCGCCAGCTG
GCGTAATAGCGAAGAGGCCCGCACCGATCGCCCTTCCCAACAGTTGCGCAGCCTGAATGGCGAATGGCGC
CTGATGCGGTATTTTCTCCTTACGCATCTGTGCGGTATTTCACACCGCATATGGTGCACTCTCAGTACAA
TCTGCTCTGATGCCGCATAGTTAAGCCAGCCCCGACACCCGCCAACACCCGCTGACGCGCCCTGACGGGC
TTGTCTGCTCCCGGCATCCGCTTACAGACAAGCTGTGACGGTCTCAGTTTTAGAGCTAGAAATAGCAAGT
TAAAATAAGGCTAGTCCGTTATCAACTTGAAAAAGTGGCACCGAGTCGGTGCTTTTTTTCTAGACCCAGC
TTTCTTGTACAAAGTTGGCATTACGCTTTACGCAAAAGTCTTCAGTC
